>Addgene plasmid #231271 | pAVEC1_N-mEGFP | addgene full sequence | sequence record 461069 | Addgene NGS Result
TTGAGATCCTTTTTTTCTGCGCGTAATCTGCTGCTTGCAAACAAAAAAACCACCGCTACCAGCGGTGGTT
TGTTTGCCGGATCAAGAGCTACCAACTCTTTTTCCGAAGGTAACTGGCTTCAGCAGAGCGCAGATACCAA
ATACTGTTCTTCTAGTGTAGCCGTAGTTAGGCCACCACTTCAAGAACTCTGTAGCACCGCCTACATACCT
CGCTCTGCTAATCCTGTTACCAGTGGCTGCTGCCAGTGGCGATAAGTCGTGTCTTACCGGGTTGGACTCA
AGACGATAGTTACCGGATAAGGCGCAGCGGTCGGGCTGAACGGGGGGTTCGTGCACACAGCCCAGCTTGG
AGCGAACGACCTACACCGAACTGAGATACCTACAGCGTGAGCTATGAGAAAGCGCCACGCTTCCCGAAGG
GAGAAAGGCGGACAGGTATCCGGTAAGCGGCAGGGTCGGAACAGGAGAGCGCACGAGGGAGCTTCCAGGG
GGAAACGCCTGGTATCTTTATAGTCCTGTCGGGTTTCGCCACCTCTGACTTGAGCGTCGATTTTTGTGAT
GCTCGTCAGGGGGGCGGAGCCTATGGAAAAACGCCAGCAACGCGGCCTTTTTACGGTTCCTGGCCTTTTG
CTGGCCTTTTGCTCACATGTTCTTTCCTGCGTTATCCCCTGATTCTGTGGATAACCGTATTACCGCCTTT
GAGTGACTGAAGAACCGAGCGCCGCCGTCTAAAAAGGTGATGTGTATTTGAGTAAAACAGCTTGCGTCAT
GCGGTCGCTGCGTATATGATGCGATGAGTAAATAAACAAATACGCAAGGGGAACGCATGAAGGTTATCGC
TGTACTTAACCAGAAAGGCGGGTCAGGCAAGACGACCATCGCAACCCATCTAGCCCGCGCCCTGCAACTC
GCCGGGGCCGATGTTCTGTTAGTCGATTCCGATCCCCAGGGCAGTGCCCGCGATTGGGCGGCCGTGCGGG
AAGATCAACCGCTAACCGTTGTCGGCATCGACCGCCCGACGATTGACCGCGACGTGAAGGCCATCGGCCG
GCGCGACTTCGTAGTGATCGACGGAGCGCCCCAGGCGGCGGACTTGGCTGTGTCCGCGATCAAGGCAGCC
GACTTCGTGCTGATTCCGGTGCAGCCAAGCCCTTACGACATATGGGCCACCGCCGACCTGGTGGAGCTGG
TTAAGCAGCGCATTGAGGTCACGGATGGAAGGCTACAAGCGGCCTTTGTCGTGTCGCGGGCGATCAAAGG
CACGCGCATCGGCGGTGAGGTTGCCGAGGCGCTGGCCGGGTACGAGCTGCCCATTCTTGAGTCCCGTATC
ACGCAGCGCGTGAGCTACCCAGGCACTGCCGCCGCCGGCACAACCGTTCTTGAATCAGAACCCGAGGGCG
ACGCTGCCCGCGAGGTCCAGGCGCTGGCCGCTGAAATTAAATCAAAACTCATTTGAGTTAATGAGGTAAA
GAGAAAATGAGCAAAAGCACAAACACGCTAAGTGCCGGCCGTCCGAGCGCACGCAGCAGCAAGGCTGCAA
CGTTGGCCAGCCTGGCAGACACGCCAGCCATGAAGCGGGTCAACTTTCAGTTGCCGGCGGAGGATCACAC
CAAGCTGAAGATGTACGCGGTACGCCAAGGCAAGACCATTACCGAGCTGCTATCTGAATACATCGCGCAG
CTACCAGAGTAAATGAGCAAATGAATAAATGAGTAGATGAATTTTAGCGGCTAAAGGAGGCGGCATGGAA
AATCAAGAACAACCAGGCACCGACGCCGTGGAATGCCCCATGTGTGGAGGAACGGGCGGTTGGCCAGGCG
TAAGCGGCTGGGTTGCCTGCCGGCCCTGCAATGGCACTGGAACCCCCAAGCCCGAGGAATCGGCGTGAGC
GGTCGCAAACCATCCGGCCCGGTACAAATCGGCGCGGCGCTGGGTGATGACCTGGTGGAGAAGTTGAAGG
CCGCGCAGGCCGCCCAGCGGCAACGCATCGAGGCAGAAGCACGCCCCGGTGAATCGTGGCAAGCGGCCGC
TGATCGAATCCGCAAAGAATCCCGGCAACCGCCGGCAGCCGGTGCGCCGTCGATTAGGAAGCCGCCCAAG
GGCGACGAGCAACCAGATTTTTTCGTTCCGATGCTCTATGACGTGGGCACCCGCGATAGTCGCAGCATCA
TGGACGTGGCCGTTTTCCGTCTGTCGAAGCGTGACCGACGAGCTGGCGAGGTGATCCGCTACGAGCTTCC
AGACGGGCACGTAGAGGTTTCCGCAGGGCCGGCCGGCATGGCCAGTGTGTGGGATTACGACCTGGTACTG
ATGGCGGTTTCCCATCTAACCGAATCCATGAACCGATACCGGGAAGGGAAGGGAGACAAGCCCGGCCGCG
TGTTCCGTCCACACGTTGCGGACGTACTCAAGTTCTGCCGGCGAGCCGATGGCGGAAAGCAGAAAGACGA
CCTGGTAGAAACCTGCATTCGGTTAAACACCACGCACGTTGCCATGCAGCGTACGAAGAAGGCCAAGAAC
GGCCGCCTGGTGACGGTATCCGAGGGTGAAGCCTTGATTAGCCGCTACAAGATCGTAAAGAGCGAAACCG
GGCGGCCGGAGTACATCGAGATCGAGCTAGCTGATTGGATGTACCGCGAGATCACAGAAGGCAAGAACCC
GGACGTGCTGACGGTTCACCCCGATTACTTTTTGATCGATCCCGGCATCGGCCGTTTTCTCTACCGCCTG
GCACGCCGCGCCGCAGGCAAGGCAGAAGCCAGATGGTTGTTCAAGACGATCTACGAACGCAGTGGCAGCG
CCGGAGAGTTCAAGAAGTTCTGTTTCACCGTGCGCAAGCTGATCGGGTCAAATGACCTGCCGGAGTACGA
TTTGAAGGAGGAGGCGGGGCAGGCTGGCCCGATCCTAGTCATGCGCTACCGCAACCTGATCGAGGGCGAA
GCATCCGCCGGTTCCTAATGTACGGAGCAGATGCTAGGGCAAATTGCCCTAGCAGGGGAAAAAGGTCGAA
AAGGTCTCTTTCCTGTGGATAGCACGTACATTGGGAACCCAAAGCCGTACATTGGGAACCGGAACCCGTA
CATTGGGAACCCAAAGCCGTACATTGGGAACCGGTCACACATGTAAGTGACTGATATAAAAGAGAAAAAA
GGCGATTTTTCCGCCTAAAACTCTTTAAAACTTATTAAAACTCTTAAAACCCGCCTGGCCTGTGCATAAC
TGTCTGGCCAGCGCACAGCCGAAGAGCTGCAAAAAGCGCCTACCCTTCGGTCGCTGCGCTCCCTACGCCC
CGCCGCTTCGCGTCGGCCTATCGCGGCCGCTGGCCGCTCAAAAATGGCTGGCCTACGGCCAGGCAATCTA
CCAGCGCGCGGACAAGCTAGGATTGGCAGGATATATTCAGTTGTAAATGCGAGCTGTTGGCTGGCTGGTG
GCAGGATATATTCAGTTGTAAATAAATTGACGCTTAGACAACTTAATAACACATTGCGGACGTTTTTAAT
GTACTGAATTAACGCCGAATTAATTCGAGCTCTTCTAGAGATCTGATAATTTATTTGAAAATTCATAAGA
AAAGCAAACGTTACATGAATTGATGAAACAATACAAAGACAGATAAAGCCACGCACATTTAGGATATTGG
CCGAGATTACTGAATATTGAGTAAGATCACGGAATTTCTGACAGGAGCATGTCTTCAATTCAGCCCAAAT
GGCAGTTGAAATACTCAAACCGCCCCATATGCAGGAGCGGATCATTCATTGTTTGTTTGGTTGCCTTTGC
CAACATGGGAGTCCAAGATTCTGCAGTCAAATCTCGGTGACGGGCAGGACCGGACGGGGCGGTACCGGCA
GGCTGAAGTCCAGCTGCCAGAAACCCACGTCATGCCAGTTCCCGTGCTTGAAGCCGGCCGCCCGCAGCAT
GCCGCGGGGGGCATATCCGAGCGCCTCGTGCATGCGCACGCTCGGGTCGTTGGGCAGCCCGATGACAGCG
ACCACGCTCTTGAAGCCCTGTGCCTCCAGGGACTTCAGCAGGTGGGTGTAGAGCGTGGAGCCCAGTCCCG
TCCGCTGGTGGCGGGGGGAGACGTACACGGTCGACTCGGCCGTCCAGTCGTAGGCGTTGCGTGCCTTCCA
GGGGCCAGCGTAGGCGATGCCGGCGACCTCGCCGTCCACCTCGGCGACGAGCCAGGGATAGCGCTCCCGC
AGACGGACGAGGTCGTCCGTCCACTCCTGCGGTTCCTGCGGCTCGGTACGGAAGTTGACCGTGCTTGTCT
CGATGTAGTGGTTGACGATGGTGCAGACCGCCGGCATGTCCGCCTCGGTGGCACGGCGGATGTCGGCCGG
GCGTCGTTCTGGGCTCATCGATTCGATTTGGTGTATCGAGATTGGTTATGAAATTCAGATGCTAGTGTAA
TGTATTGGTAATTTGGGAAGATATAATAGGAAGCAAGGCTATTTATCCATTTCTGAAAAGGCGAAATGGC
GTCACCGCGAGCGTCACGCGCATTCCGTTCTTGCTGTAAAGCGTTGTTTGGTACACTTTTGACTAGCGAG
GCTTGGCGTGTCAGCGTATCTATTCAAAAGTCGTTAATGGCTGCGGATCAAGAAAAAGTTGGAATAGAAA
CAGAATACCCGCGAAATTCAGGCCCGGTTGCCATGTCCTACACGCCGAAATAAACGACCAAATTAGTAGA
AAAATAAAAACTGACTCGGATACTTACGTCACGTCTTGCGCACTGATTTGAAAAATCTCAGCTCGAGGAC
TAGAGCCAAGCTGATCTCCTTTGCCCCGGAGATCACCATGGACGACTTTCTCTATCTCTACGATCTAGGA
AGAAAGTTCGACGGAGAAGGTGACGATACCATGTTCACCACCGATAATGAGAAGATTAGCCTCTTCAATT
TCAGAAAGAATGCTGACCCACAGATGGTTAGAGAGGCTTACGCGGCAGGTCTCATCAAGACGATCTACCC
GAGTAATAATCTCCAGGAGATCAAATACCTTCCCAAGAAGGTTAAAGATGCAGTCAAAAGATTCAGGACT
AACTGCATCAAGAACACAGAGAAAGATATATTTCTCAAGATCAGAAGTACTATTCCAGTATGGACGATTC
AAGGCTTGCTTCATAAACCAAGGCAAGTAATAGAGATTGGAGTCTCTAAGAAAGTAGTTCCTACTGAATC
AAAGGCCATGGAGTCAAAAATTCAGATCGAGGATCTAACAGAACTCGCCGTGAAGACTGGCGAACAGTTC
ATACAGAGTCTTTTACGACTCAATGACAAGAAGAAAATCTTCGTCAACATGGTGGAGCACGACACTCTCG
TCTACTCCAAGAATATCAAAGATACAGTCTCAGAAGACCAAAGGGCTATTGAGACTTTTCAACAAAGGGT
AATATCGGGAAACCTCCTCGGATTCCATTGCCCAGCTATCTGTCACTTCATCAAAAGGACAGTAGAAAAG
GAAGGTGGCACCTACAAATGCCATCATTGCGATAAAGGAAAGGCTATCGTTCAAGATGCCTCTGCCGACA
GTGGTCCCAAAGATGGACCCCCACCCACGAGGAGCATCGTGGAAAAAGAAGACGTTCCAACCACGTCTTC
AAAGCAAGTGGATTGATGTGATATCTCCACTGACGTAAGGGATGACGCACAATCCCACTATCCTTCGCAA
TGAGACTTTTCAACAAAGGGTAATATCGGGAAACCTCCTCGGATTCCATTGCCCAGCTATCTGTCACTTC
ATCAAAAGGACAGTAGAAAAGGAAGGTGGCACCTACAAATGCCATCATTGCGATAAAGGAAAGGCTATCG
TTCAAGATGCCTCTGCCGACAGTGGTCCCAAAGATGGACCCCCACCCACGAGGAGCATCGTGGAAAAAGA
AGACGTTCCAACCACGTCTTCAAAGCAAGTGGATTGATGTGATATCTCCACTGACGTAAGGGATGACGCA
CAATCCCACTATCCTTCGCAAGACCCTTCCTCTATATAAGGAAGTTCATTTCATTTGGAGAGAGGCCTAT
TTTTACAACAATTACCAACAACAACAAACAACAAACAACATTACAATTACTATTTACAATTACAGGCCTC
CCGGGACCATGGTTTCAAAGGGAGAGGAGTTGTTCACTGGAGTTGTTCCTATCTTGGTTGAGCTTGATGG
AGATGTTAACGGACACAAGTTCTCAGTTTCTGGAGAGGGAGAGGGAGATGCTACTTACGGAAAGCTCACT
TTGAAGTTCATCTGCACTACTGGTAAGCTTCCTGTTCCATGGCCAACCCTTGTTACCACCCTTACCTACG
GTGTTCAATGCTTCTCTCGTTACCCTGATCACATGAAGCAACACGATTTCTTCAAGTCTGCTATGCCTGA
GGGTTACGTCCAAGAGAGAACCATCTTCTTTAAGGATGATGGTAACTACAAGACTAGAGCTGAGGTCAAG
TTTGAGGGTGACACTCTTGTCAACAGAATCGAACTTAAGGGTATCGACTTTAAGGAAGACGGTAACATCC
TTGGTCACAAGTTGGAATACAACTACAACTCTCACAACGTTTACATCATGGCTGACAAGCAGAAGAACGG
TATCAAGGTTAACTTTAAGATCAGACACAACATTGAAGATGGTTCTGTTCAGTTGGCTGATCACTACCAG
CAGAACACTCCTATTGGTGATGGTCCTGTTTTGTTGCCAGATAACCACTACTTGTCTACTCAGTCTAAAT
TGAGTAAAGATCCAAACGAGAAGAGAGATCACATGGTTCTTCTTGAGTTTGTTACTGCTGCTGGTATTAC
TCTTGGAATGGATGAGCTTTACAAGGGGTCAGGAAGCGAAACACCAGGAACATCAGAAAGTGCAACACCA
GAATCTGGATCCGGCTCTGAAACTCCTGGTACTAGTGAATCGGCTACCCCTGAATCAGGGTCCTGATCAC
GGCCATGCTAGAGTCCGCAAAAATCACCAGTCTCTCTCTACAAATCTATCTCTCTCTATTTTTCTCCAGA
ATAATGTGTGAGTAGTTCCCAGATAAGGGAATTAGGGTTCTTATAGGGTTTCGCTCATGTGTTGAGCATA
TAAGAAACCCTTAGTATGTATTTGTATTTGTAAAATACTTCTATCAATAAAATTTCTAATTCCTAAAACC
AAAATCCAGTGACCTGGTAACCTGGCAGGATATATGCGGTTGTAATTTTGGCAGGATATATGCGGTTGTA
ATTCATTTTTATTGTCTAAATTTCTGTATTTGTTTGTTTGCAATTAGATCCACGTTGTGTCTCAAAATCT
CTGATGTTACATTGCACAAGATAAAAATATATCATCATGAACAATAAAACTGTCTGCTTACATAAACAGT
AATACAAGGGGTGTTATGAGCCATATTCAACGGGAAACGTCGAGGCCGCGATTAAATTCCAACATGGATG
CTGATTTATATGGGTATAAATGGGCTCGCGATAATGTCGGGCAATCAGGTGCGACAATCTATCGCTTGTA
TGGGAAGCCCGATGCGCCAGAGTTGTTTCTGAAACATGGCAAAGGTAGCGTTGCCAATGATGTTACAGAT
GAGATGGTCAGACTAAACTGGCTGACGGAATTTATGCCTCTTCCGACCATCAAGCATTTTATCCGTACTC
CTGATGATGCATGGTTACTCACCACTGCGATCCCCGGAAAAACAGCATTCCAGGTATTAGAAGAATATCC
TGATTCAGGTGAAAATATTGTTGATGCGCTGGCAGTGTTCCTGCGCCGGTTGCATTCGATTCCTGTTTGT
AATTGTCCTTTTAACAGCGATCGCGTATTTCGTCTCGCTCAGGCGCAATCACGAATGAATAACGGTTTGG
TTGATGCGAGTGATTTTGATGACGAGCGTAATGGCTGGCCTGTTGAACAAGTCTGGAAAGAAATGCATAA
ACTTTTGCCATTCTCACCGGATTCAGTCGTCACTCATGGTGATTTCTCACTTGATAACCTTATTTTTGAC
GAGGGGAAATTAATAGGTTGTATTGATGTTGGACGAGTCGGAATCGCAGACCGATACCAGGATCTTGCCA
TCCTATGGAACTGCCTCGGTGAGTTTTCTCCTTCATTACAGAAACGGCTTTTTCAAAAATATGGTATTGA
TAATCCTGATATGAATAAATTGCAGTTTCATTTGATGCTCGATGAGTTTTTCTAATCAGAATTGGTTAAT
TGGTTGTAACACTGGCAGAGCATTACGCTGACTTGACGGGACGGCGCAAGCTCATGACCAAAATCCCTTA
ACGTGAGTTACGCGTCGTTCCACTGAGCGTCAGACCCCGTAGAAAAGATCAAAGGATCTTC
Features (pLannotate 1.2.2; 15 found; start..end, strand, type, name):
      1..589     +  rep_origin     ori: high-copy-number ColE1/pMB1/pBR322/pUC origin of replication
    827..1456    +  CDS            pVS1 StaA: stability protein from the Pseudomonas plasmid pVS1 (Heeb et al., 2000)
   1885..2958    +  CDS            pVS1 RepA: replication protein from the Pseudomonas plasmid pVS1 (Heeb et al., 2000)
   3024..3218    +  rep_origin     pVS1 oriV: origin of replication for the Pseudomonas plasmid pVS1 (Heeb et al., 2000)
   3385..3408    +  misc_feature   LB T-DNA repeat: left border repeat from octopine Ach5 T-DNA
   3430..3453    +  misc_feature   LB T-DNA repeat: left border repeat from octopine Ach5 T-DNA
   3545..3797    -  terminator     MAS terminator: mannopine synthase terminator
   3810..4358    -  CDS            bar: PAT_STRHY - Experimental evidence at protein level: Swiss-Prot protein existence level 1. Inactivates phosphinothricin (PPT) by transfer of an acetyl group from acetyl CoA. Can also acetylate demethylphosphinothricin but not PTT or glutamate. This enzyme is an effector of phosphinothricin tripeptide (PTT or bialaphos) resistance. From Streptomyces hygroscopicus. Introduced by genetic manipulation and expressed in glufosinate-tolerant maize by Dekalb Genetics.
   4364..4744    -  promoter       MAS promoter: mannopine synthase promoter (Velten et al., 1984)
   5370..5670    +  promoter       CaMV 35S promoter (fragment): strong constitutive promoter from cauliflower mosaic virus
   5671..6012    +  promoter       CaMV 35S promoter: strong constitutive promoter from cauliflower mosaic virus
   6028..6083    +  misc_feature   TMV Ω: translational enhancer from the tobacco mosaic virus 5'-leader sequence (Gallie et al., 1988)
   6099..6815    +  CDS            mEGFP: mEGFP is a basic (constitutively fluorescent) green fluorescent protein published in 2002, derived from Aequorea victoria. It has moderate acid sensitivity.
   6991..7150    +  polyA_signal   CaMV poly(A) signal (fragment): cauliflower mosaic virus polyadenylation signal
   7366..8175    +  CDS            KanR: aminoglycoside phosphotransferase; aph(3')-Ia; confers resistance to kanamycin in bacteria or G418 (Geneticin®) in eukaryotes
