[The description below was written by a language model from this plasmid's Addgene catalogue record and pLannotate feature annotations shown in this document.]
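Description:
pAVEC1_N-mEGFP is an empty plant binary vector of about 8.3 kb, designed for stable expression of proteins carrying an N-terminal monomeric EGFP tag in plants. According to the record, the backbone was assembled from fragments of pENTR, pEG103 and an NPTII source. It carries two replication systems: a high-copy ColE1/pUC-type origin for propagation in E. coli, and the pVS1 module (oriV, the RepA replication protein and the StaA stability protein), which is the broad-host-range replicon commonly used to maintain binary vectors in Agrobacterium. Bacterial selection is by kanamycin, through an aph(3')-Ia aminoglycoside phosphotransferase gene.

The annotated transfer region begins with two tandem octopine-type left border repeats. The automated feature table does not annotate a right border, so its position cannot be stated from this record. Next to the left border, on the reverse strand, is the plant selection cassette: the bar gene encoding phosphinothricin acetyltransferase, driven by the mannopine synthase promoter and ended by the mannopine synthase terminator. This cassette confers glufosinate (Basta/bialaphos) resistance on transformed plants.

The main expression cassette lies on the forward strand. A CaMV 35S promoter preceded by an additional 35S fragment, an arrangement resembling a duplicated-enhancer 35S, provides strong constitutive transcription. The TMV Ω leader then enhances translation of the mEGFP coding sequence, and a CaMV polyadenylation signal lies downstream. No gene occupies the primary locus. A coding sequence of interest would be cloned between mEGFP and the poly(A) signal to produce an mEGFP–protein fusion, although the cloning site itself is not annotated. The vector belongs to a series of modular, seamless binary vectors for plant cell and molecular biology, and fusions of this kind are typically used for work such as subcellular localisation in stably transformed plants.
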