Addgene plasmid #231271: pAVEC1_N-mEGFP
Purpose: (Empty Backbone) For stably expressing fusion proteins with N terminally tagged mEGFP in plants
Depositing lab: Jacob Brunkard. Depositing organization: University of Wisconsin, Madison. Publication: Seamless, modular binary vectors for plant cell and molecular biology. Greenhalgh R, Horner W, Klimpel KA, Chatterjee S, Scarpin MR, Brunkard JO. Plant Biotechnol J. 2025 Jun 26. doi: 10.1111/pbi.70233. PubMed 40574375.
Backbone
  Vector backbone: Backbone assembled from fragments of pENTR, pEG103, and NPTII
  Vector type: Plant Expression
  Selectable markers: Basta
  Tag / fusion protein: mEGFP (N terminal on insert)
Growth in bacteria
  Bacterial resistance: Kanamycin, 50 μg/mL
  Growth temperature: 37°C
  Growth strain: DH5alpha
  Copy number: Unknown
Gene/Insert
  Gene/Insert name: None
  Mutation: N/A
  Tag / fusion protein: mEGFP (N terminal on insert)
Terms and licenses: Academic/Nonprofit Terms; Industry Terms: Not Available to Industry
Depositor comments: No gene inserted in primary locus, this is a vector backbone. pAVEC1 has a bialaphos resistance (BAR) cassette inserted in a secondary locus for glufosinate selection during plant transformation.
How to cite: pAVEC1_N-mEGFP was a gift from Jacob Brunkard (Addgene plasmid # 231271 ; http://n2t.net/addgene:231271 ; RRID:Addgene_231271)
